Addgene plasmid #60615: YFP NLS Beta-Actin G13R
Purpose: Encodes YFP and NLS tagged beta-actin with the G13R depolymerization mutation
Depositing lab: Primal de Lanerolle. Depositing organization: University of Illinois at Chicago. Publication: Herpesviral replication compartments move and coalesce at nuclear speckles to enhance export of viral late mRNA. Chang L, Godinez WJ, Kim IH, Tektonidis M, de Lanerolle P, Eils R, Rohr K, Knipe DM. Proc Natl Acad Sci U S A. 2011 May 24;108(21):E136-44. doi: 10.1073/pnas.1103411108. Epub 2011 May 9. PubMed 21555562.
Backbone
  Vector backbone: pEYFP-C1
  Backbone manufacturer: Clonetech
  Backbone size w/o insert (bp): 4700
  Total vector size (bp): 5800
  Vector type: Mammalian Expression
  Selectable markers: Neomycin (select with G418)
Growth in bacteria
  Bacterial resistance: Kanamycin, 50 μg/mL
  Growth temperature: 37°C
  Growth strain: DH5alpha
  Copy number: High Copy
Gene/Insert
  Gene/Insert name: Beta-actin
  Species: H. sapiens (human)
  Mutation: G13R
  GenBank ID: NM_001101.3
  Entrez Gene: ACTB (a.k.a. BKRNS, BNS, BRWS1, CSMH, DDS1, PS1TP5BP1, THC8)
  Tag / fusion protein: EYFP (N terminal on insert); NLS (N terminal on insert)
Resource information
  A portion of this plasmid was derived from a plasmid made by: Derived from Clonetech pEYFP-Actin
Terms and licenses: Academic/Nonprofit Terms; Industry Terms: Not Available to Industry
How to cite: YFP NLS Beta-Actin G13R was a gift from Primal de Lanerolle (Addgene plasmid # 60615 ; http://n2t.net/addgene:60615 ; RRID:Addgene_60615)
