[The description below was written by a language model from this plasmid's Addgene catalogue record and pLannotate feature annotations shown in this document.]
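Description:
YFP NLS Beta-Actin G13R is a mammalian expression plasmid built on the pEYFP-C1 backbone and derived in part from the commercial pEYFP-Actin vector. It is about 5.8 kb in total. It is propagated in E. coli from a high-copy ColE1/pUC-type origin and also carries an f1 phage origin. A single Tn5 aminoglycoside phosphotransferase gene (NeoR/KanR) serves both hosts. A bacterial bla-type promoter drives it for kanamycin selection in bacteria, and the adjacent SV40 enhancer/early promoter drives it for G418 selection of transfected mammalian cells, with the HSV TK polyadenylation signal terminating the transcript. The short ble, bGH poly(A) and large T antigen fragments in the annotation appear to be backbone remnants or partial matches rather than functional parts.

The expression cassette uses the human CMV immediate-early enhancer and promoter to drive one fusion open reading frame, terminated by the SV40 poly(A) signal. EYFP sits at the N terminus, followed directly by the SV40 large T antigen nuclear localization signal and then human beta-actin (ACTB). The automated annotation matched the actin coding region to the bovine protein, which reflects how highly conserved actin is, and the catalogue entry lists the insert as human. The actin carries the G13R substitution, which the record describes as a depolymerization mutation. The NLS directs the fluorescent fusion to the nucleus, so this actin mutant can be expressed and visualised there. This suits studies of nuclear actin function, and the associated publication concerns the movement and coalescence of herpesviral replication compartments in the nucleus.
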