Features (pLannotate 1.2.2; 16 found; start..end, strand, type, name):
      1..304     +  enhancer       CMV enhancer: human cytomegalovirus immediate early enhancer
    305..508     +  promoter       CMV promoter: human cytomegalovirus (CMV) immediate early promoter
    553..1269    +  CDS            EYFP: EYFP is a basic (constitutively fluorescent) green/yellow fluorescent protein published in 1996, derived from Aequorea victoria. It is reported to be a very rapidly-maturing weak dimer with high acid sensitivity.
   1270..1290    +  CDS            SV40 NLS: nuclear localization signal of SV40 (simian virus 40) large T antigen
   1300..2424    +  CDS            ACTB: ACTB_BOVIN - Experimental evidence at protein level: Swiss-Prot protein existence level 1. Actin is a highly conserved protein that polymerizes to produce filaments that form cross-linked networks in the cytoplasm of cells. Actin exists in both monomeric (G-actin) and polymeric (F-actin) forms, both forms playing key functions, such as cell motility and contraction. In addition to their role in the cytoplasmic cytoskeleton, G- and F-actin also localize in the nucleus, and regulate gene transcription and motility and repair of damaged DNA. From Bos taurus (Bovine).
   2450..2534    +  CDS            large T antigen (fragment): large T antigen from SV40 (simian virus 40)
   2557..2678    +  polyA_signal   SV40 poly(A) signal: SV40 polyadenylation signal
   2712..3140    -  rep_origin     f1 ori (sequence partly withheld): f1 bacteriophage origin of replication; arrow indicates direction of (+) strand synthesis
   3167..3271    +  promoter       AmpR promoter: bla
   3273..3630    +  promoter       SV40 promoter: SV40 enhancer and early promoter
   3665..4459    +  CDS            NeoR/KanR: aminoglycoside phosphotransferase from Tn5; aph(3')-II (or nptII); confers resistance to neomycin, kanamycin, and G418 (Geneticin®)
   4480..4632    +  CDS            ble (fragment): BLE_KLEPN - Experimental evidence at protein level: Swiss-Prot protein existence level 1. Binding protein with a strong affinity to the bleomycin family of antibiotics. Binds to CL990; an antimitotic-antibiotic compound. From Klebsiella pneumoniae.
   4691..4738    +  polyA_signal   HSV TK poly(A) signal: herpes simplex virus thymidine kinase polyadenylation signal (Cole and Stacy, 1985)
   4829..4845    -  polyA_signal   bGH poly(A) signal (fragment): bovine growth hormone polyadenylation signal
   5067..5655    +  rep_origin     ori: high-copy-number ColE1/pMB1/pBR322/pUC origin of replication
   5770..5829    +  enhancer       CMV enhancer (fragment): human cytomegalovirus immediate early enhancer
>Addgene plasmid #60615 | YFP NLS Beta-Actin G13R | addgene full sequence | sequence record 265898 | Addgene NGS Result
CGTTACATAACTTACGGTAAATGGCCCGCCTGGCTGACCGCCCAACGACCCCCGCCCATTGACGTCAATA
ATGACGTATGTTCCCATAGTAACGCCAATAGGGACTTTCCATTGACGTCAATGGGTGGAGTATTTACGGT
AAACTGCCCACTTGGCAGTACATCAAGTGTATCATATGCCAAGTACGCCCCCTATTGACGTCAATGACGG
TAAATGGCCCGCCTGGCATTATGCCCAGTACATGACCTTATGGGACTTTCCTACTTGGCAGTACATCTAC
GTATTAGTCATCGCTATTACCATGGTGATGCGGTTTTGGCAGTACATCAATGGGCGTGGATAGCGGTTTG
ACTCACGGGGATTTCCAAGTCTCCACCCCATTGACGTCAATGGGAGTTTGTTTTGGCACCAAAATCAACG
GGACTTTCCAAAATGTCGTAACAACTCCGCCCCATTGACGCAAATGGGCGGTAGGCGTGTACGGTGGGAG
GTCTATATAAGCAGAGCTGGTTTAGTGAACCGTCAGATCCGCTAGCGCTACCGGTCGCCACCATGGTGAG
CAAGGGCGAGGAGCTGTTCACCGGGGTGGTGCCCATCCTGGTCGAGCTGGACGGCGACGTAAACGGCCAC
AAGTTCAGCGTGTCCGGCGAGGGCGAGGGCGATGCCACCTACGGCAAGCTGACCCTGAAGTTCATCTGCA
CCACCGGCAAGCTGCCCGTGCCCTGGCCCACCCTCGTGACCACCTTCGGCTACGGCCTGCAGTGCTTCGC
CCGCTACCCCGACCACATGAAGCAGCACGACTTCTTCAAGTCCGCCATGCCCGAAGGCTACGTCCAGGAG
CGCACCATCTTCTTCAAGGACGACGGCAACTACAAGACCCGCGCCGAGGTGAAGTTCGAGGGCGACACCC
TGGTGAACCGCATCGAGCTGAAGGGCATCGACCTCAAGGAGGACGGCAACATCCTGGGGCACAAGCTGGA
GTACAACTACAACAGCCACAACGTCTATATCATGGCCGACAAGCAGAAGAACGGCATCAAGGTGAACTTC
AAGATCCGCCACAACATCGAGGACGGCAGCGTGCAGCTCGCCGACCACTACCAGCAGAACACCCCCATCG
GCGACGGCCCCGTGCTGCTGCCCGACAACCACTACCTGAGCTACCAGTCCGCCCTGAGCAAAGACCCCAA
CGAGAAGCGCGATCACATGGTCCTGCTGGAGTTCGTGACCGCCGCCGGGATCACTCTCGGCATGGACGAG
CTGTACAAGCCAAAAAAGAAGAGAAAGGTACCTCGAGCTATGGATGATGATATCGCCGCGCTCGTCGTCG
ACAACCGCTCCGGCATGTGCAAGGCCGGCTTCGCGGGCGACGATGCCCCCCGGGCCGTCTTCCCCTCCAT
CGTGGGGCGCCCCAGGCACCAGGGCGTGATGGTGGGCATGGGTCAGAAGGATTCCTATGTGGGCGACGAG
GCCCAGAGCAAGAGAGGCATCCTCACCCTGAAGTACCCCATCGAGCACGGCATCGTCACCAACTGGGACG
ACATGGAGAAAATCTGGCACCACACCTTCTACAATGAGCTGCGTGTGGCTCCCGAGGAGCACCCCGTGCT
GCTGACCGAGGCCCCCCTGAACCCCAAGGCCAACCGCGAGAAGATGACCCAGATCATGTTTGAGACCTTC
AACACCCCAGCCATGTACGTTGCTATCCAGGCTGTGCTATCCCTGTACGCCTCTGGCCGTACCACTGGCA
TCGTGATGGACTCCGGTGACGGGGTCACCCACACTGTGCCCATCTACGAGGGGTATGCCCTCCCCCATGC
CATCCTGCGTCTGGACCTGGCTGGCCGGGACCTGACTGACTACCTCATGAAGATCCTCACCGAGCGCGGC
TACAGCTTCACCACCACGGCCGAGCGGGAAATCGTGCGTGACATTAAGGAGAAGCTGTGCTACGTCGCCC
TGGACTTCGAGCAAGAGATGGCCACGGCTGCTTCCAGCTCCTCCCTGGAGAAGAGCTACGAGCTGCCTGA
CGGCCAGGTCATCACCATTGGCAATGAGCGGTTCCGCTGCCCTGAGGCACTCTTCCAGCCTTCCTTCCTG
GGCATGGAGTCCTGTGGCATCCACGAAACTACCTTCAACTCCATCATGAAGTGTGACGTGGACATCCGCA
AAGACCTGTACGCCAACACAGTGCTGTCTGGCGGCACCACCATGTACCCTGGCATTGCCGACAGGATGCA
GAAGGAGATCACTGCCCTGGCACCCAGCACAATGAAGATCAAGATCATTGCTCCTCCTGAGCGCAAGTAC
TCCGTGTGGATCGGCGGCTCCATCCTGGCCTCGCTGTCCACCTTCCAGCAGATGTGGATCAGCAAGCAGG
AGTATGACGAGTCCGGCCCCTCCATCGTCCACCGCAAATGCTTCTAGGGATCCACCGGATCTAGATAACT
GATCATAATCAGCCATACCACATTTGTAGAGGTTTTACTTGCTTTAAAAAACCTCCCACACCTCCCCCTG
AACCTGAAACATAAAATGAATGCAATTGTTGTTGTTAACTTGTTTATTGCAGCTTATAATGGTTACAAAT
AAAGCAATAGCATCACAAATTTCACAAATAAAGCATTTTTTTCACTGCATTCTAGTTGTGGTTTGTCCAA
ACTCATCAATGTATCTTAAGGCGTAAATTGTAAGCGTTAATATTTTGTTAAAATTCGCGTTAAATTTTTG
TTAAATCAGCTCATTTTTTAACCAATAGGCCGAAATCGGCAAAATCCCTTATAAATCAAAAGAATAGACC
GAGATAGGGT
[37 nt withheld, positions 2811-2847]
AAAGAACGTGGACTCCAACGTCAAAGG
[49 nt withheld, positions 2875-2923]
T
[91 nt withheld, positions 2925-3015]
G
[124 nt withheld, positions 3017-3140]
CAGGTGGCACTTTTCGGGGAAATGTGCGCGGAACCCCTATTTGTTTATTTTTCTAAATACATTCAAATAT
GTATCCGCTCATGAGACAATAACCCTGATAAATGCTTCAATAATATTGAAAAAGGAAGAGTCCTGAGGCG
GAAAGAACCAGCTGTGGAATGTGTGTCAGTTAGGGTGTGGAAAGTCCCCAGGCTCCCCAGCAGGCAGAAG
TATGCAAAGCATGCATCTCAATTAGTCAGCAACCAGGTGTGGAAAGTCCCCAGGCTCCCCAGCAGGCAGA
AGTATGCAAAGCATGCATCTCAATTAGTCAGCAACCATAGTCCCGCCCCTAACTCCGCCCATCCCGCCCC
TAACTCCGCCCAGTTCCGCCCATTCTCCGCCCCATGGCTGACTAATTTTTTTTATTTATGCAGAGGCCGA
GGCCGCCTCGGCCTCTGAGCTATTCCAGAAGTAGTGAGGAGGCTTTTTTGGAGGCCTAGGCTTTTGCAAA
GATCGATCAAGAGACAGGATGAGGATCGTTTCGCATGATTGAACAAGATGGATTGCACGCAGGTTCTCCG
GCCGCTTGGGTGGAGAGGCTATTCGGCTATGACTGGGCACAACAGACAATCGGCTGCTCTGATGCCGCCG
TGTTCCGGCTGTCAGCGCAGGGGCGCCCGGTTCTTTTTGTCAAGACCGACCTGTCCGGTGCCCTGAATGA
ACTGCAAGACGAGGCAGCGCGGCTATCGTGGCTGGCCACGACGGGCGTTCCTTGCGCAGCTGTGCTCGAC
GTTGTCACTGAAGCGGGAAGGGACTGGCTGCTATTGGGCGAAGTGCCGGGGCAGGATCTCCTGTCATCTC
ACCTTGCTCCTGCCGAGAAAGTATCCATCATGGCTGATGCAATGCGGCGGCTGCATACGCTTGATCCGGC
TACCTGCCCATTCGACCACCAAGCGAAACATCGCATCGAGCGAGCACGTACTCGGATGGAAGCCGGTCTT
GTCGATCAGGATGATCTGGACGAAGAGCATCAGGGGCTCGCGCCAGCCGAACTGTTCGCCAGGCTCAAGG
CGAGCATGCCCGACGGCGAGGATCTCGTCGTGACCCATGGCGATGCCTGCTTGCCGAATATCATGGTGGA
AAATGGCCGCTTTTCTGGATTCATCGACTGTGGCCGGCTGGGTGTGGCGGACCGCTATCAGGACATAGCG
TTGGCTACCCGTGATATTGCTGAAGAGCTTGGCGGCGAATGGGCTGACCGCTTCCTCGTGCTTTACGGTA
TCGCCGCTCCCGATTCGCAGCGCATCGCCTTCTATCGCCTTCTTGACGAGTTCTTCTGAGCGGGACTCTG
GGGTTCGAAATGACCGACCAAGCGACGCCCAACCTGCCATCACGAGATTTCGATTCCACCGCCGCCTTCT
ATGAAAGGTTGGGCTTCGGAATCGTTTTCCGGGACGCCGGCTGGATGATCCTCCAGCGCGGGGATCTCAT
GCTGGAGTTCTTCGCCCACCCTAGGGGGAGGCTAACTGAAACACGGAAGGAGACAATACCGGAAGGAACC
CGCGCTATGACGGCAATAAAAAGACAGAATAAAACGCACGGTGTTGGGTCGTTTGTTCATAAACGCGGGG
TTCGGTCCCAGGGCTGGCACTCTGTCGATACCCCACCGAGACCCCATTGGGGCCAATACGCCCGCGTTTC
TTCCTTTTCCCCACCCCACCCCCCAAGTTCGGGTGAAGGCCCAGGGCTCGCAGCCAACGTCGGGGCGGCA
GGCCCTGCCATAGCCTCAGGTTACTCATATATACTTTAGATTGATTTAAAACTTCATTTTTAATTTAAAA
GGATCTAGGTGAAGATCCTTTTTGATAATCTCATGACCAAAATCCCTTAACGTGAGTTTTCGTTCCACTG
AGCGTCAGACCCCGTAGAAAAGATCAAAGGATCTTCTTGAGATCCTTTTTTTCTGCGCGTAATCTGCTGC
TTGCAAACAAAAAAACCACCGCTACCAGCGGTGGTTTGTTTGCCGGATCAAGAGCTACCAACTCTTTTTC
CGAAGGTAACTGGCTTCAGCAGAGCGCAGATACCAAATACTGTTCTTCTAGTGTAGCCGTAGTTAGGCCA
CCACTTCAAGAACTCTGTAGCACCGCCTACATACCTCGCTCTGCTAATCCTGTTACCAGTGGCTGCTGCC
AGTGGCGATAAGTCGTGTCTTACCGGGTTGGACTCAAGACGATAGTTACCGGATAAGGCGCAGCGGTCGG
GCTGAACGGGGGGTTCGTGCACACAGCCCAGCTTGGAGCGAACGACCTACACCGAACTGAGATACCTACA
GCGTGAGCTATGAGAAAGCGCCACGCTTCCCGAAGGGAGAAAGGCGGACAGGTATCCGGTAAGCGGCAGG
GTCGGAACAGGAGAGCGCACGAGGGAGCTTCCAGGGGGAAACGCCTGGTATCTTTATAGTCCTGTCGGGT
TTCGCCACCTCTGACTTGAGCGTCGATTTTTGTGATGCTCGTCAGGGGGGCGGAGCCTATGGAAAAACGC
CAGCAACGCGGCCTTTTTACGGTTCCTGGCCTTTTGCTGGCCTTTTGCTCACATGTTCTTTCCTGCGTTA
TCCCCTGATTCTGTGGATAACCGTATTACCGCCATGCATTAGTTATTAATAGTAATCAATTACGGGGTCA
TTAGTTCATAGCCCATATATGGAGTTCCG
