>Addgene plasmid #60615 | YFP NLS Beta-Actin G13R | addgene partial sequence | sequence record 99318 | CMV-F 5'-CGCAAATGGGCGGTAGGCGTG-3'
GTGAACCGTCAGATCCGCTAGCGCTACCGGTCGCCACCATGGTGAGCAAGGGCGAGGAGCTGTTCACCGG
GGTGGTGCCCATCCTGGTCGAGCTGGACGGCGACGTAAACGGCCACAAGTTCAGCGTGTCCGGCGAGGGC
GAGGGCGATGCCACCTACGGCAAGCTGACCCTGAAGTTCATCTGCACCACCGGCAAGCTGCCCGTGCCCT
GGCCCACCCTCGTGACCACCTTCGGCTACGGCCTGCAGTGCTTCGCCCGCTACCCCGACCACATGAAGCA
GCACGACTTCTTCAAGTCCGCCATGCCCGAAGGCTACGTCCAGGAGCGCACCATCTTCTTCAAGGACGAC
GGCAACTACAAGACCCGCGCCGAGGTGAAGTTCGAGGGCGACACCCTGGTGAACCGCATCGAGCTGAAGG
GCATCGACCTCAAGGAGGACGGCAACATCCTGGGGCACAAGCTGGAGTACAACTACAACAGCCACAACGT
CTATATCATGGCCGACAAGCAGAAGAACGGCATCAAGGTGAACTTCAAGATCCGCCACAACATCGAGGAC
GGCAGCGTGCAGCTCGCCGACCACTACCAGCAGAACACCCCCATCGGCGACGGCCCCGTGCTGCTGCCCG
ACAACCACTACCTGAGCTACCAGTCCGCCCTGAGCAAAGACCCCAACGAGAAGCGCGATCACATGGTCCT
GCTGGAGTTCGTGACCGCCGCCGGGATCACTCTCGGCATGGACGAGCTGTACAAGCCAAAAAAGAAGAGA
AAGGTACCTCGAGCTATGGATGATGATATCGCCGCGCTCGTCGTCGACAACCGCTCCGGCATGTGCAAGG
CCGGCTTCGCGGGCGACGATG
