>Addgene plasmid #60615 | YFP NLS Beta-Actin G13R | addgene partial sequence | sequence record 99320 | SV40pA-R 5'-GAAATTTGTGATGCTATTGC-3'
TTGCATTCATTTTATGTTTCAGGTTCAGGGGGAGGTGTGGGAGGTTTTTTAAAGCAAGTAAAACCTCTAC
AAATGTGGTATGGCTGATTATGATCAGTTATCTAGATCCGGTGGATCCCTAGAAGCATTTGCGGTGGACG
ATGGAGGGGCCGGACTCGTCATACTCCTGCTTGCTGATCCACATCTGCTGGAAGGTGGACAGCGAGGCCA
GGATGGAGCCGCCGATCCACACGGAGTACTTGCGCTCAGGAGGAGCAATGATCTTGATCTTCATTGTGCT
GGGTGCCAGGGCAGTGATCTCCTTCTGCATCCTGTCGGCAATGCCAGGGTACATGGTGGTGCCGCCAGAC
AGCACTGTGTTGGCGTACAGGTCTTTGCGGATGTCCACGTCACACTTCATGATGGAGTTGAAGGTAGTTT
CGTGGATGCCACAGGACTCCATGCCCAGGAAGGAAGGCTGGAAGAGTGCCTCAGGGCAGCGGAACCGCTC
ATTGCCAATGGTGATGACCTGGCCGTCAGGCAGCTCGTAGCTCTTCTCCAGGGAGGAGCTGGAAGCAGCC
GTGGCCATCTCTTGCTCGAAGTCCAGGGCGACGTAGCACAGCTTCTCCTTAATGTCACGCACGATTTCCC
GCTCGGCCGTGGTGGTGAAGCTGTAGCCGCGCTCGGTGAGGATCTTCATGAGGTAGTCAGTCAGGTCCCG
GCCAGCCAGGTCCAGACGCAGGATGGCAT
