>Addgene plasmid #60615 | YFP NLS Beta-Actin G13R | addgene partial sequence | sequence record 99591 | EGFP-C 5'-CATGGTCCTGCTGGAGTTCGTG-3'
TCGGCATGGACGAGCTGTACAAGCCAAAAAAGAAGAGAAAGGTACCTCGAGCTATGGATGATGATATCGC
CGCGCTCGTCGTCGACAACCGCTCCGGCATGTGCAAGGCCGGCTTCGCGGGCGACGATGCCCCCCGGGCC
GTCTTCCCCTCCATCGTGGGGCGCCCCAGGCACCAGGGCGTGATGGTGGGCATGGGTCAGAAGGATTCCT
ATGTGGGCGACGAGGCCCAGAGCAAGAGAGGCATCCTCACCCTGAAGTACCCCATCGAGCACGGCATCGT
CACCAACTGGGACGACATGGAGAAAATCTGGCACCACACCTTCTACAATGAGCTGCGTGTGGCTCCCGAG
GAGCACCCCGTGCTGCTGACCGAGGCCCCCCTGAACCCCAAGGCCAACCGCGAGAAGATGACCCAGATCA
TGTTTGAGACCTTCAACACCCCAGCCATGTACGTTGCTATCCAGGCTGTGCTATCCCTGTACGCCTCTGG
CCGTACCACTGGCATCGTGATGGACTCCGGTGACGGGGTCACCCACACTGTGCCCATCTACGAGGGGTAT
GCCCTCCCCCATGCCATCCTGCGTCTGGACCTGGCTGGCCGGGACCTGACTGACTACCTCATGAAGATCC
TCACCGAGCGCGGCTACAGCTTCACCACCACGGCCGAGCGGGAAATCGTGCGTGACATTAAGGAGAAGCT
GTGCTACGTCGCCCTGGACTTCGAGCAAGAGATGGCCACGGCTGCTTCCAGCTCCTCCCTGGAGAAGAGC
TACGAGCTGCCTGACGGCCAGGTCATCACCATTGGCAATGA
